>Addgene plasmid #130968 | PX458-3xHA-SpCas9 | addgene full sequence | sequence record 262662 | Addgene NGS Result
GAGGGCCTATTTCCCATGATTCCTTCATATTTGCATATACGATACAAGGCTGTTAGAGAGATAATTGGAA
TTAATTTGACTGTAAACACAAAGATATTAGTACAAAATACGTGACGTAGAAAGTAATAATTTCTTGGGTA
GTTTGCAGTTTTAAAATTATGTTTTAAAATGGACTATCATATGCTTACCGTAACTTGAAAGTATTTCGAT
TTCTTGGCTTTATATATCTTGTGGAAAGGACGAAACACCGGGTCTTCGAGAAGACCTGTTTTAGAGCTAG
AAATAGCAAGTTAAAATAAGGCTAGTCCGTTATCAACTTGAAAAAGTGGCACCGAGTCGGTGCTTTTTTG
TTTTAGAGCTAGAAATAGCAAGTTAAAATAAGGCTAGTCCGTTTTTAGCGCGTGCGCCAATTCTGCAGAC
AAATGGCTCTAGAGGTACCCGTTACATAACTTACGGTAAATGGCCCGCCTGGCTGACCGCCCAACGACCC
CCGCCCATTGACGTCAATAGTAACGCCAATAGGGACTTTCCATTGACGTCAATGGGTGGAGTATTTACGG
TAAACTGCCCACTTGGCAGTACATCAAGTGTATCATATGCCAAGTACGCCCCCTATTGACGTCAATGACG
GTAAATGGCCCGCCTGGCATTGTGCCCAGTACATGACCTTATGGGACTTTCCTACTTGGCAGTACATCTA
CGTATTAGTCATCGCTATTACCATGGTCGAGGTGAGCCCCACGTTCTGCTTCACTCTCCCCATCTCCCCC
CCCTCCCCACCCCCAATTTTGTATTTATTTATTTTTTAATTATTTTGTGCAGCGATGGGGGCGGGGGGGG
GGGGGGGCGCGCGCCAGGCGGGGCGGGGCGGGGCGAGGGGCGGGGCGGGGCGAGGCGGAGAGGTGCGGCG
GCAGCCAATCAGAGCGGCGCGCTCCGAAAGTTTCCTTTTATGGCGAGGCGGCGGCGGCGGCGGCCCTATA
AAAAGCGAAGCGCGCGGCGGGCGGGAGTCGCTGCGCGCTGCCTTCGCCCCGTGCCCCGCTCCGCCGCCGC
CTCGCGCCGCCCGCCCCGGCTCTGACTGACCGCGTTACTCCCACAGGTGAGCGGGCGGGACGGCCCTTCT
CCTCCGGGCTGTAATTAGCTGAGCAAGAGGTAAGGGTTTAAGGGATGGTTGGTTGGTGGGGTATTAATGT
TTAATTACCTGGAGCACCTGCCTGAAATCACTTTTTTTCAGGTTGGACCGGTGCCACCATGGGATCCTAC
CCATACGATGTTCCAGATTACGCTTACCCATACGATGTTCCAGATTACGCTTACCCATACGATGTTCCAG
ATTACGCTATGGCCCCAAAGAAGAAGCGGAAGGTCGGTATCCACGGAGTCCCAGCAGCCGACAAGAAGTA
CAGCATCGGCCTGGACATCGGCACCAACTCTGTGGGCTGGGCCGTGATCACCGACGAGTACAAGGTGCCC
AGCAAGAAATTCAAGGTGCTGGGCAACACCGACCGGCACAGCATCAAGAAGAACCTGATCGGAGCCCTGC
TGTTCGACAGCGGCGAAACAGCCGAGGCCACCCGGCTGAAGAGAACCGCCAGAAGAAGATACACCAGACG
GAAGAACCGGATCTGCTATCTGCAAGAGATCTTCAGCAACGAGATGGCCAAGGTGGACGACAGCTTCTTC
CACAGACTGGAAGAGTCCTTCCTGGTGGAAGAGGATAAGAAGCACGAGCGGCACCCCATCTTCGGCAACA
TCGTGGACGAGGTGGCCTACCACGAGAAGTACCCCACCATCTACCACCTGAGAAAGAAACTGGTGGACAG
CACCGACAAGGCCGACCTGCGGCTGATCTATCTGGCCCTGGCCCACATGATCAAGTTCCGGGGCCACTTC
CTGATCGAGGGCGACCTGAACCCCGACAACAGCGACGTGGACAAGCTGTTCATCCAGCTGGTGCAGACCT
ACAACCAGCTGTTCGAGGAAAACCCCATCAACGCCAGCGGCGTGGACGCCAAGGCCATCCTGTCTGCCAG
ACTGAGCAAGAGCAGACGGCTGGAAAATCTGATCGCCCAGCTGCCCGGCGAGAAGAAGAATGGCCTGTTC
GGAAACCTGATTGCCCTGAGCCTGGGCCTGACCCCCAACTTCAAGAGCAACTTCGACCTGGCCGAGGATG
CCAAACTGCAGCTGAGCAAGGACACCTACGACGACGACCTGGACAACCTGCTGGCCCAGATCGGCGACCA
GTACGCCGACCTGTTTCTGGCCGCCAAGAACCTGTCCGACGCCATCCTGCTGAGCGACATCCTGAGAGTG
AACACCGAGATCACCAAGGCCCCCCTGAGCGCCTCTATGATCAAGAGATACGACGAGCACCACCAGGACC
TGACCCTGCTGAAAGCTCTCGTGCGGCAGCAGCTGCCTGAGAAGTACAAAGAGATTTTCTTCGACCAGAG
CAAGAACGGCTACGCCGGCTACATTGACGGCGGAGCCAGCCAGGAAGAGTTCTACAAGTTCATCAAGCCC
ATCCTGGAAAAGATGGACGGCACCGAGGAACTGCTCGTGAAGCTGAACAGAGAGGACCTGCTGCGGAAGC
AGCGGACCTTCGACAACGGCAGCATCCCCCACCAGATCCACCTGGGAGAGCTGCACGCCATTCTGCGGCG
GCAGGAAGATTTTTACCCATTCCTGAAGGACAACCGGGAAAAGATCGAGAAGATCCTGACCTTCCGCATC
CCCTACTACGTGGGCCCTCTGGCCAGGGGAAACAGCAGATTCGCCTGGATGACCAGAAAGAGCGAGGAAA
CCATCACCCCCTGGAACTTCGAGGAAGTGGTGGACAAGGGCGCTTCCGCCCAGAGCTTCATCGAGCGGAT
GACCAACTTCGATAAGAACCTGCCCAACGAGAAGGTGCTGCCCAAGCACAGCCTGCTGTACGAGTACTTC
ACCGTGTATAACGAGCTGACCAAAGTGAAATACGTGACCGAGGGAATGAGAAAGCCCGCCTTCCTGAGCG
GCGAGCAGAAAAAGGCCATCGTGGACCTGCTGTTCAAGACCAACCGGAAAGTGACCGTGAAGCAGCTGAA
AGAGGACTACTTCAAGAAAATCGAGTGCTTCGACTCCGTGGAAATCTCCGGCGTGGAAGATCGGTTCAAC
GCCTCCCTGGGCACATACCACGATCTGCTGAAAATTATCAAGGACAAGGACTTCCTGGACAATGAGGAAA
ACGAGGACATTCTGGAAGATATCGTGCTGACCCTGACACTGTTTGAGGACAGAGAGATGATCGAGGAACG
GCTGAAAACCTATGCCCACCTGTTCGACGACAAAGTGATGAAGCAGCTGAAGCGGCGGAGATACACCGGC
TGGGGCAGGCTGAGCCGGAAGCTGATCAACGGCATCCGGGACAAGCAGTCCGGCAAGACAATCCTGGATT
TCCTGAAGTCCGACGGCTTCGCCAACAGAAACTTCATGCAGCTGATCCACGACGACAGCCTGACCTTTAA
AGAGGACATCCAGAAAGCCCAGGTGTCCGGCCAGGGCGATAGCCTGCACGAGCACATTGCCAATCTGGCC
GGCAGCCCCGCCATTAAGAAGGGCATCCTGCAGACAGTGAAGGTGGTGGACGAGCTCGTGAAAGTGATGG
GCCGGCACAAGCCCGAGAACATCGTGATCGAAATGGCCAGAGAGAACCAGACCACCCAGAAGGGACAGAA
GAACAGCCGCGAGAGAATGAAGCGGATCGAAGAGGGCATCAAAGAGCTGGGCAGCCAGATCCTGAAAGAA
CACCCCGTGGAAAACACCCAGCTGCAGAACGAGAAGCTGTACCTGTACTACCTGCAGAATGGGCGGGATA
TGTACGTGGACCAGGAACTGGACATCAACCGGCTGTCCGACTACGATGTGGACCATATCGTGCCTCAGAG
CTTTCTGAAGGACGACTCCATCGACAACAAGGTGCTGACCAGAAGCGACAAGAACCGGGGCAAGAGCGAC
AACGTGCCCTCCGAAGAGGTCGTGAAGAAGATGAAGAACTACTGGCGGCAGCTGCTGAACGCCAAGCTGA
TTACCCAGAGAAAGTTCGACAATCTGACCAAGGCCGAGAGAGGCGGCCTGAGCGAACTGGATAAGGCCGG
CTTCATCAAGAGACAGCTGGTGGAAACCCGGCAGATCACAAAGCACGTGGCACAGATCCTGGACTCCCGG
ATGAACACTAAGTACGACGAGAATGACAAGCTGATCCGGGAAGTGAAAGTGATCACCCTGAAGTCCAAGC
TGGTGTCCGATTTCCGGAAGGATTTCCAGTTTTACAAAGTGCGCGAGATCAACAACTACCACCACGCCCA
CGACGCCTACCTGAACGCCGTCGTGGGAACCGCCCTGATCAAAAAGTACCCTAAGCTGGAAAGCGAGTTC
GTGTACGGCGACTACAAGGTGTACGACGTGCGGAAGATGATCGCCAAGAGCGAGCAGGAAATCGGCAAGG
CTACCGCCAAGTACTTCTTCTACAGCAACATCATGAACTTTTTCAAGACCGAGATTACCCTGGCCAACGG
CGAGATCCGGAAGCGGCCTCTGATCGAGACAAACGGCGAAACCGGGGAGATCGTGTGGGATAAGGGCCGG
GATTTTGCCACCGTGCGGAAAGTGCTGAGCATGCCCCAAGTGAATATCGTGAAAAAGACCGAGGTGCAGA
CAGGCGGCTTCAGCAAAGAGTCTATCCTGCCCAAGAGGAACAGCGATAAGCTGATCGCCAGAAAGAAGGA
CTGGGACCCTAAGAAGTACGGCGGCTTCGACAGCCCCACCGTGGCCTATTCTGTGCTGGTGGTGGCCAAA
GTGGAAAAGGGCAAGTCCAAGAAACTGAAGAGTGTGAAAGAGCTGCTGGGGATCACCATCATGGAAAGAA
GCAGCTTCGAGAAGAATCCCATCGACTTTCTGGAAGCCAAGGGCTACAAAGAAGTGAAAAAGGACCTGAT
CATCAAGCTGCCTAAGTACTCCCTGTTCGAGCTGGAAAACGGCCGGAAGAGAATGCTGGCCTCTGCCGGC
GAACTGCAGAAGGGAAACGAACTGGCCCTGCCCTCCAAATATGTGAACTTCCTGTACCTGGCCAGCCACT
ATGAGAAGCTGAAGGGCTCCCCCGAGGATAATGAGCAGAAACAGCTGTTTGTGGAACAGCACAAGCACTA
CCTGGACGAGATCATCGAGCAGATCAGCGAGTTCTCCAAGAGAGTGATCCTGGCCGACGCTAATCTGGAC
AAAGTGCTGTCCGCCTACAACAAGCACCGGGATAAGCCCATCAGAGAGCAGGCCGAGAATATCATCCACC
TGTTTACCCTGACCAATCTGGGAGCCCCTGCCGCCTTCAAGTACTTTGACACCACCATCGACCGGAAGAG
GTACACCAGCACCAAAGAGGTGCTGGACGCCACCCTGATCCACCAGAGCATCACCGGCCTGTACGAGACA
CGGATCGACCTGTCTCAGCTGGGAGGCGACAAAAGGCCGGCGGCCACGAAAAAGGCCGGCCAGGCAAAAA
AGAAAAAGGAATTCGGCAGTGGAGAGGGCAGAGGAAGTCTGCTAACATGCGGTGACGTCGAGGAGAATCC
TGGCCCAGTGAGCAAGGGCGAGGAGCTGTTCACCGGGGTGGTGCCCATCCTGGTCGAGCTGGACGGCGAC
GTAAACGGCCACAAGTTCAGCGTGTCCGGCGAGGGCGAGGGCGATGCCACCTACGGCAAGCTGACCCTGA
AGTTCATCTGCACCACCGGCAAGCTGCCCGTGCCCTGGCCCACCCTCGTGACCACCCTGACCTACGGCGT
GCAGTGCTTCAGCCGCTACCCCGACCACATGAAGCAGCACGACTTCTTCAAGTCCGCCATGCCCGAAGGC
TACGTCCAGGAGCGCACCATCTTCTTCAAGGACGACGGCAACTACAAGACCCGCGCCGAGGTGAAGTTCG
AGGGCGACACCCTGGTGAACCGCATCGAGCTGAAGGGCATCGACTTCAAGGAGGACGGCAACATCCTGGG
GCACAAGCTGGAGTACAACTACAACAGCCACAACGTCTATATCATGGCCGACAAGCAGAAGAACGGCATC
AAGGTGAACTTCAAGATCCGCCACAACATCGAGGACGGCAGCGTGCAGCTCGCCGACCACTACCAGCAGA
ACACCCCCATCGGCGACGGCCCCGTGCTGCTGCCCGACAACCACTACCTGAGCACCCAGTCCGCCCTGAG
CAAAGACCCCAACGAGAAGCGCGATCACATGGTCCTGCTGGAGTTCGTGACCGCCGCCGGGATCACTCTC
GGCATGGACGAGCTGTACAAGGAATTCTAACTAGAGCTCGCTGATCAGCCTCGACTGTGCCTTCTAGTTG
CCAGCCATCTGTTGTTTGCCCCTCCCCCGTGCCTTCCTTGACCCTGGAAGGTGCCACTCCCACTGTCCTT
TCCTAATAAAATGAGGAAATTGCATCGCATTGTCTGAGTAGGTGTCATTCTATTCTGGGGGGTGGGGTGG
GGCAGGACAGCAAGGGGGAGGATTGGGAAGAGAATAGCAGGCATGCTGGGGAGCGGCCGCAGGAACCCCT
AGTGATGGAGTTGGCCACTCCCTCTCTGCGCGCTCGCTCGCTCACTGAGGCCGGGCGACCAAAGGTCGCC
CGACGCCCGGGCTTTGCCCGGGCGGCCTCAGTGAGCGAGCGAGCGCGCAGCTGCCTGCAGGGGCGCCTGA
TGCGGTATTTTCTCCTTACGCATCTGTGCGGTATTTCACACCGCATA
[95 nt withheld, positions 6768-6862]
T
[46 nt withheld, positions 6864-6909]
C
[141 nt withheld, positions 6911-7051]
CCTTTGACGTTGGAGTCCACGTTCTTT
[37 nt withheld, positions 7079-7115]
ACTCTATCTCGGGCTATTCTTTTGATTTATAAGGGATTTTGCCGATTTCGGTCTATTGGTTAAAAAATGA
GCTGATTTAACAAAAATTTAACGCGAATTTTAACAAAATATTAACGTTTACAATTTTATGGTGCACTCTC
AGTACAATCTGCTCTGATGCCGCATAGTTAAGCCAGCCCCGACACCCGCCAACACCCGCTGACGCGCCCT
GACGGGCTTGTCTGCTCCCGGCATCCGCTTACAGACAAGCTGTGACCGTCTCCGGGAGCTGCATGTGTCA
GAGGTTTTCACCGTCATCACCGAAACGCGCGAGACGAAAGGGCCTCGTGATACGCCTATTTTTATAGGTT
AATGTCATGATAATAATGGTTTCTTAGACGTCAGGTGGCACTTTTCGGGGAAATGTGCGCGGAACCCCTA
TTTGTTTATTTTTCTAAATACATTCAAATATGTATCCGCTCATGAGACAATAACCCTGATAAATGCTTCA
ATAATATTGAAAAAGGAAGAGTATGAGTATTCAACATTTCCGTGTCGCCCTTATTCCCTTTTTTGCGGCA
TTTTGCCTTCCTGTTTTTGCTCACCCAGAAACGCTGGTGAAAGTAAAAGATGCTGAAGATCAGTTGGGTG
CACGAGTGGGTTACATCGAACTGGATCTCAACAGCGGTAAGATCCTTGAGAGTTTTCGCCCCGAAGAACG
TTTTCCAATGATGAGCACTTTTAAAGTTCTGCTATGTGGCGCGGTATTATCCCGTATTGACGCCGGGCAA
GAGCAACTCGGTCGCCGCATACACTATTCTCAGAATGACTTGGTTGAGTACTCACCAGTCACAGAAAAGC
ATCTTACGGATGGCATGACAGTAAGAGAATTATGCAGTGCTGCCATAACCATGAGTGATAACACTGCGGC
CAACTTACTTCTGACAACGATCGGAGGACCGAAGGAGCTAACCGCTTTTTTGCACAACATGGGGGATCAT
GTAACTCGCCTTGATCGTTGGGAACCGGAGCTGAATGAAGCCATACCAAACGACGAGCGTGACACCACGA
TGCCTGTAGCAATGGCAACAACGTTGCGCAAACTATTAACTGGCGAACTACTTACTCTAGCTTCCCGGCA
ACAATTAATAGACTGGATGGAGGCGGATAAAGTTGCAGGACCACTTCTGCGCTCGGCCCTTCCGGCTGGC
TGGTTTATTGCTGATAAATCTGGAGCCGGTGAGCGTGGAAGCCGCGGTATCATTGCAGCACTGGGGCCAG
ATGGTAAGCCCTCCCGTATCGTAGTTATCTACACGACGGGGAGTCAGGCAACTATGGATGAACGAAATAG
ACAGATCGCTGAGATAGGTGCCTCACTGATTAAGCATTGGTAACTGTCAGACCAAGTTTACTCATATATA
CTTTAGATTGATTTAAAACTTCATTTTTAATTTAAAAGGATCTAGGTGAAGATCCTTTTTGATAATCTCA
TGACCAAAATCCCTTAACGTGAGTTTTCGTTCCACTGAGCGTCAGACCCCGTAGAAAAGATCAAAGGATC
TTCTTGAGATCCTTTTTTTCTGCGCGTAATCTGCTGCTTGCAAACAAAAAAACCACCGCTACCAGCGGTG
GTTTGTTTGCCGGATCAAGAGCTACCAACTCTTTTTCCGAAGGTAACTGGCTTCAGCAGAGCGCAGATAC
CAAATACTGTTCTTCTAGTGTAGCCGTAGTTAGGCCACCACTTCAAGAACTCTGTAGCACCGCCTACATA
CCTCGCTCTGCTAATCCTGTTACCAGTGGCTGCTGCCAGTGGCGATAAGTCGTGTCTTACCGGGTTGGAC
TCAAGACGATAGTTACCGGATAAGGCGCAGCGGTCGGGCTGAACGGGGGGTTCGTGCACACAGCCCAGCT
TGGAGCGAACGACCTACACCGAACTGAGATACCTACAGCGTGAGCTATGAGAAAGCGCCACGCTTCCCGA
AGGGAGAAAGGCGGACAGGTATCCGGTAAGCGGCAGGGTCGGAACAGGAGAGCGCACGAGGGAGCTTCCA
GGGGGAAACGCCTGGTATCTTTATAGTCCTGTCGGGTTTCGCCACCTCTGACTTGAGCGTCGATTTTTGT
GATGCTCGTCAGGGGGGCGGAGCCTATGGAAAAACGCCAGCAACGCGGCCTTTTTACGGTTCCTGGCCTT
TTGCTGGCCTTTTGCTCACATGT
Features (pLannotate 1.2.2; 22 found; start..end, strand, type, name):
      1..241     +  promoter       U6 promoter: RNA polymerase III promoter for human U6 snRNA
    268..343     +  misc_RNA       gRNA scaffold: guide RNA scaffold for the Streptococcus pyogenes CRISPR/Cas9 system
    350..393     +  misc_RNA       gRNA scaffold (fragment): guide RNA scaffold for the Streptococcus pyogenes CRISPR/Cas9 system
    440..725     +  enhancer       CMV enhancer: human cytomegalovirus immediate early enhancer; contains an 18-bp deletion relative to the standard CMV enhancer
    727..1003    +  promoter       chicken β-actin promoter: No description available
   1004..1231    +  intron         hybrid intron: hybrid between chicken β-actin (CBA) and minute virus of mice (MMV) introns (Gray et al., 2011)
   1258..1274    +  CDS            3xHA (fragment): three tandem HA epitope tags
   1285..1301    +  CDS            3xHA (fragment): three tandem HA epitope tags
   1312..1338    +  CDS            3xHA (fragment): three tandem HA epitope tags
   1390..2991    +  CDS            Cas9(N): N-terminal portion of Streptococcus pyogenes Cas9 (Zetsche et al., 2015)
   2992..5490    +  CDS            Cas9(C): C-terminal portion of Streptococcus pyogenes Cas9 (Zetsche et al., 2015)
   5491..5538    +  CDS            nucleoplasmin NLS: bipartite nuclear localization signal from nucleoplasmin
   5608..6321    +  CDS            EGFP: EGFP is a basic (constitutively fluorescent) green fluorescent protein published in 1996, derived from Aequorea victoria. It is reported to be a rapidly-maturing weak dimer with moderate acid sensitivity.
   6355..6466    +  polyA_signal   bGH poly(A) signal: bovine growth hormone polyadenylation signal
   6571..6711    +  repeat_region  AAV2 ITR: inverted terminal repeat of adeno-associated virus serotype 2 inverted
   6716..6767    -  misc_feature   bom (fragment): basis of mobility region from pBR322
   6786..7241    +  rep_origin     f1 ori (sequence partly withheld): f1 bacteriophage origin of replication; arrow indicates direction of (+) strand synthesis
   7242..7291    -  misc_feature   bom (fragment): basis of mobility region from pBR322
   7393..7428    -  CDS            rop (fragment): Rop protein, which maintains plasmids at low copy number; rop
   7523..7627    +  promoter       AmpR promoter: bla
   7628..8488    +  CDS            AmpR: β-lactamase; bla; confers resistance to ampicillin, carbenicillin, and related antibiotics
   8659..9247    +  rep_origin     ori: high-copy-number ColE1/pMB1/pBR322/pUC origin of replication
