[The description below was written by a language model from this plasmid's Addgene catalogue record and pLannotate feature annotations shown in this document.]
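Description:
PX458-3xHA-SpCas9 is a mammalian expression CRISPR plasmid of about 9.3 kb, derived from the all-in-one PX458 backbone. It is propagated in E. coli through a high-copy ColE1/pUC-type origin with ampicillin selection (AmpR, β-lactamase). It also carries an f1 phage origin. A single AAV2 ITR annotated downstream of the expression cassette appears to be a backbone remnant, not part of a functional packaging unit, since no second ITR is listed.

The plasmid contains two expression units. A human U6 RNA polymerase III promoter sits upstream of the S. pyogenes guide RNA scaffold, which forms the cloning position for a user-supplied sgRNA spacer. The feature table also shows a second partial scaffold fragment immediately after it. Downstream, the Cbh promoter (CMV enhancer, chicken β-actin promoter and a hybrid intron) drives Streptococcus pyogenes Cas9, which carries an N-terminal 3xHA epitope tag and NLS and a C-terminal nucleoplasmin NLS. The catalogue fields state that Cas9 is followed by a T2A self-cleaving peptide and EGFP; the T2A is not separately annotated in the table. The transcript ends at a bGH polyadenylation signal.

The recorded 406 bp insert, cloned between AgeI and BglII, appears to be only the region that introduces the 3xHA-NLS at the Cas9 N terminus. The species field lists Francisella novicida, but both the stated purpose and the annotations identify the nuclease as SpCas9.

The construct is used for genome editing in transfected mammalian cells. EGFP allows expressing cells to be identified or sorted, and the HA tag allows Cas9 to be detected or immunoprecipitated with antibodies.
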