Addgene plasmid #130968: PX458-3xHA-SpCas9
Purpose: 3xHA tagged Cas9 from S. pyogenes with T2A-EGFP and cloning backbone for sgRNA
Depositing lab: Debojyoti Chakraborty. Depositing organization: Institute of Genomics and Integrative Biology (CSIR-IGIB). Publication: Francisella novicida Cas9 interrogates genomic DNA with very high specificity and can be used for mammalian genome editing. Acharya S, Mishra A, Paul D, Ansari AH, Azhar M, Kumar M, Rauthan R, Sharma N, Aich M, Sinha D, Sharma S, Jain S, Ray A, Jain S, Ramalingam S, Maiti S, Chakraborty D. Proc Natl Acad Sci U S A. 2019 Oct 15;116(42):20959-20968. doi: 10.1073/pnas.1818461116. Epub 2019 Sep 30. PubMed 31570623.
Backbone
  Vector backbone: PX458
  Total vector size (bp): 9310
  Vector type: Mammalian Expression, CRISPR
Growth in bacteria
  Bacterial resistance: Ampicillin, 100 μg/mL
  Growth temperature: 37°C
  Growth strain: DH5alpha
  Copy number: Unknown
Gene/Insert
  Gene/Insert name: 3xHA-NLS-SpCas9 (alt name: 3xHA-NLS-SpCas9-T2A-EGFP)
  Species: Synthetic; Francisella tularensis subsp. novicida
  Insert size (bp): 406
  Promoter: Cbh
  Tag / fusion protein: 3x HA (N terminal on insert); NLS (N terminal on insert); NLS (C terminal on backbone); EGFP (C terminal on backbone)
  Cloning method: Restriction Enzyme; 5′ cloning site AgeI (not destroyed); 3′ cloning site BglII (not destroyed)
  Sequencing primers: 5′ CBA Forward (5' CTCCGGGCTGTAATTAGCTG 3')
Terms and licenses: Academic/Nonprofit Terms; Industry Terms: Not Available to Industry
How to cite: PX458-3xHA-SpCas9 was a gift from Debojyoti Chakraborty (Addgene plasmid # 130968 ; http://n2t.net/addgene:130968 ; RRID:Addgene_130968)
