>Addgene plasmid #130968 | PX458-3xHA-SpCas9 | depositor partial sequence | sequence record 257451 | CBA Forward 5' CTCCGGGCTGTAATTAGCTG 3'
ACCGGTGCCACCATGGGATCCTACCCATACGATGTTCCAGATTACGCTTACCCATACGATGTTCCAGATT
ACGCTTACCCATACGATGTTCCAGATTACGCTATGGCCCCAAAGAAGAAGCGGAAGGTCGGTATCCACGG
AGTCCCAGCAGCCGACAAGAAGTACAGCATCGGCCTGGACATCGGCACCAACTCTGTGGGCTGGGCCGTG
ATCACCGACGAGTACAAGGTGCCCAGCAAGAAATTCAAGGTGCTGGGCAACACCGACCGGCACAGCATCA
AGAAGAACCTGATCGGAGCCCTGCTGTTCGACAGCGGCGAAACAGCCGAGGCCACCCGGCTGAAGAGAAC
CGCCAGAAGAAGATACACCAGACGGAAGAACCGGATCTGCTATCTGCAAGAGATCTTCAGCAACGAGATG
GCCAAGGTGGACGACAGCTTCTTCCACAGACTGGAAGAGTCCTTCCTGGTGGAAGAGGATAAGAAGCACG
AGCGGCACCCCATCTTC
